Addgene plasmid #218746: pAAV-nEF-ConVERGD-eGFP-W3SL
Purpose: Provides AND intersectional (Cre+Flp) expression of eGFP
Depositing lab: Lindsay Schwarz. Depositing organization: St. Jude Children's Research Hospital. Publication: A Novel Single Vector Intersectional AAV Strategy for Interrogating Cellular Diversity and Brain Function. Hughes AC, Pollard BG, Xu B, Gammons JW, Chapman P, Bikoff JB, Schwarz LA. bioRxiv. 2023 Feb 8:2023.02.07.527312. doi: 10.1101/2023.02.07.527312. Preprint. PubMed 36798174.
Backbone
  Vector backbone: pAAV
  Backbone manufacturer: Azenta Life Sciences
  Vector type: AAV
Growth in bacteria
  Bacterial resistance: Ampicillin, 100 μg/mL
  Growth temperature: 30°C
  Growth strain: NEB Stable
  Copy number: Low Copy
Gene/Insert
  Gene/Insert name: eGFP
  Species: Synthetic
  Promoter: nEF
  Cloning method: Other
Terms and licenses: Academic/Nonprofit Terms; Industry Terms: Not Available to Industry
Depositor comments: Please visit https://doi.org/10.1101/2023.02.07.527312 for bioRxiv preprint.
How to cite: pAAV-nEF-ConVERGD-eGFP-W3SL was a gift from Lindsay Schwarz (Addgene plasmid # 218746 ; http://n2t.net/addgene:218746 ; RRID:Addgene_218746)
