[The description below was written by a language model from this plasmid's Addgene catalogue record and pLannotate feature annotations shown in this document.]
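Description:
pAAV-nEF-ConVERGD-eGFP-W3SL is a 5.2 kb AAV transfer plasmid designed to give AND-gated intersectional expression of eGFP, so that the reporter is produced only in cells containing both Cre and Flp recombinases. It is propagated in E. coli under ampicillin selection (AmpR with its own promoter) from a ColE1/pUC-type origin. The catalogue lists it as low copy and grown in a recombination-deficient strain, which is usual for preserving the repetitive AAV2 inverted terminal repeats. Remnants of lac, lacZα, bom and rop sequences are backbone carry-over with no role in the payload.

Between the AAV2 ITRs (one annotated in full, the other detected only as fragments) the expression cassette runs on the minus strand. The nEF promoter is annotated as the EF-1α core promoter followed by a truncated HTLV-1 5' LTR segment. Downstream lies the recombinase-dependent switch: an FRT site, then a pair of loxP sites in the same orientation flanking a type I hammerhead ribozyme, then the EGFP coding sequence, which lies in the opposite orientation to the promoter, and finally a minimal FRT site. This layout suggests that Flp acting on the outer FRT sites inverts EGFP into the sense orientation, while Cre excises the self-cleaving ribozyme that would otherwise destabilise the transcript, so both events are needed for productive expression. The record itself does not spell out this mechanism. The cassette ends with W3SL, a compact 3' element annotated as WPRE fragments plus SV40 poly(A) fragments, which saves packaging capacity.

The construct is intended for packaging into recombinant AAV to label neuronal or other cell populations defined by two genetic features with a single vector.
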