Features (pLannotate 1.2.2; 25 found; start..end, strand, type, name):
    911..1499    +  rep_origin     ori: high-copy-number ColE1/pMB1/pBR322/pUC origin of replication
   1682..1774    +  CDS            lacI (fragment): lac repressor; lacI; The lac repressor binds to the lac operator to inhibit transcription in E. coli. This inhibition can be relieved by adding lactose or isopropyl-β-D-thiogalactopyranoside (IPTG).
   1787..1808    +  protein_bind   CAP binding site: CAP binding activates transcription in the presence of cAMP. E. coli catabolite activator protein
   1823..1853    +  promoter       lac promoter: promoter for the E. coli lac operon
   1861..1877    +  protein_bind   lac operator: The lac repressor binds to the lac operator to inhibit transcription in E. coli. This inhibition can be relieved by adding lactose or isopropyl-β-D-thiogalactopyranoside (IPTG). lac repressor encoded by lacI
   1941..2081    -  repeat_region  AAV2 ITR: inverted terminal repeat of adeno-associated virus serotype 2 inverted
   2167..2234    +  polyA_signal   SV40 poly(A) signal (fragment): SV40 polyadenylation signal
   2238..2281    +  polyA_signal   SV40 poly(A) signal (fragment): SV40 polyadenylation signal
   2280..2364    -  misc_feature   WPRE (fragment): woodchuck hepatitis virus posttranscriptional regulatory element
   2370..2527    -  misc_feature   WPRE (fragment): woodchuck hepatitis virus posttranscriptional regulatory element
   2592..2625    +  protein_bind   FRT (minimal): supports FLP-mediated excision but not integration (Turan and Bode, 2011) FLP recombinase from the Saccharomyces cerevisiae 2μ plasmid
   2746..3465    +  CDS            EGFP: the original enhanced GFP (Yang et al., 1996) mammalian codon-optimized
   3480..3513    -  protein_bind   loxP: Cre-mediated recombination occurs in the 8-bp core sequence (GCATACAT). Cre recombinase
   3553..3602    +  ncRNA          Hammerhead 1: Accession: RF00163 - Hammerhead ribozyme (type I)
   3606..3639    -  protein_bind   loxP: Cre-mediated recombination occurs in the 8-bp core sequence (GCATACAT). Cre recombinase
   3652..3699    -  protein_bind   FRT: FLP-mediated recombination occurs in the 8-bp core sequence TCTAGAAA (Turan and Bode, 2011). FLP recombinase from the Saccharomyces cerevisiae 2μ plasmid
   3808..4076    -  LTR            5' LTR (truncated): truncated 5' long terminal repeat (LTR) from human T-cell leukemia virus (HTLV) type 1
   4089..4300    -  promoter       EF-1α core promoter: core promoter for human elongation factor EF-1α
   4369..4396    -  repeat_region  AAV2 ITR (fragment): inverted terminal repeat of adeno-associated virus serotype 2 inverted
   4425..4452    -  repeat_region  AAV2 ITR (fragment): inverted terminal repeat of adeno-associated virus serotype 2 inverted
   4485..4642    +  CDS            lacZα (fragment): LacZα fragment of β-galactosidase; lacZ fragment
   4648..4747    -  misc_feature   bom (fragment): basis of mobility region from pBR322
   4849..4884    -  CDS            rop (fragment): Rop protein, which maintains plasmids at low copy number; rop
   4979..5083    +  promoter       AmpR promoter: bla
   5084..740     +  CDS            AmpR (across the origin): β-lactamase; bla; confers resistance to ampicillin, carbenicillin, and related antibiotics
>Addgene plasmid #218746 | pAAV-nEF-ConVERGD-eGFP-W3SL | addgene full sequence | sequence record 432121 | Addgene NGS Result
GAGTGGGTTACATCGAACTGGATCTCAACAGCGGTAAGATCCTTGAGAGTTTTCGCCCCGAAGAACGTTT
TCCAATGATGAGCACTTTTAAAGTTCTGCTATGTGGCGCGGTATTATCCCGTATTGACGCCGGGCAAGAG
CAACTCGGTCGCCGCATACACTATTCTCAGAATGACTTGGTTGAGTACTCACCAGTCACAGAAAAGCATC
TTACGGATGGCATGACAGTAAGAGAATTATGCAGTGCTGCCATAACCATGAGTGATAACACTGCGGCCAA
CTTACTTCTGACAACGATCGGAGGACCGAAGGAGCTAACCGCTTTTTTGCACAACATGGGGGATCATGTA
ACTCGCCTTGATCGTTGGGAACCGGAGCTGAATGAAGCCATACCAAACGACGAGCGTGACACCACGATGC
CTGTAGCAATGGCAACAACGTTGCGCAAACTATTAACTGGCGAACTACTTACTCTAGCTTCCCGGCAACA
ATTAATAGACTGGATGGAGGCGGATAAAGTTGCAGGACCACTTCTGCGCTCGGCCCTTCCGGCTGGCTGG
TTTATTGCTGATAAATCTGGAGCCGGTGAGCGTGGTTCTCGCGGTATCATTGCAGCACTGGGGCCAGATG
GTAAGCCCTCCCGTATCGTAGTTATCTACACGACGGGGAGTCAGGCAACTATGGATGAACGAAATAGACA
GATCGCTGAGATAGGTGCCTCACTGATTAAGCATTGGTAACTGTCAGACCAAGTTTACTCATATATACTT
TAGATTGATTTAAAACTTCATTTTTAATTTAAAAGGATCTAGGTGAAGATCCTTTTTGATAATCTCATGA
CCAAAATCCCTTAACGTGAGTTTTCGTTCCACTGAGCGTCAGACCCCGTAGAAAAGATCAAAGGATCTTC
TTGAGATCCTTTTTTTCTGCGCGTAATCTGCTGCTTGCAAACAAAAAAACCACCGCTACCAGCGGTGGTT
TGTTTGCCGGATCAAGAGCTACCAACTCTTTTTCCGAAGGTAACTGGCTTCAGCAGAGCGCAGATACCAA
ATACTGTTCTTCTAGTGTAGCCGTAGTTAGGCCACCACTTCAAGAACTCTGTAGCACCGCCTACATACCT
CGCTCTGCTAATCCTGTTACCAGTGGCTGCTGCCAGTGGCGATAAGTCGTGTCTTACCGGGTTGGACTCA
AGACGATAGTTACCGGATAAGGCGCAGCGGTCGGGCTGAACGGGGGGTTCGTGCACACAGCCCAGCTTGG
AGCGAACGACCTACACCGAACTGAGATACCTACAGCGTGAGCTATGAGAAAGCGCCACGCTTCCCGAAGG
GAGAAAGGCGGACAGGTATCCGGTAAGCGGCAGGGTCGGAACAGGAGAGCGCACGAGGGAGCTTCCAGGG
GGAAACGCCTGGTATCTTTATAGTCCTGTCGGGTTTCGCCACCTCTGACTTGAGCGTCGATTTTTGTGAT
GCTCGTCAGGGGGGCGGAGCCTATGGAAAAACGCCAGCAACGCGGCCTTTTTACGGTTCCTGGCCTTTTG
CTGGCCTTTTGCTCACATGTTCTTTCCTGCGTTATCCCCTGATTCTGTGGATAACCGTATTACCGCCTTT
GAGTGAGCTGATACCGCTCGCCGCAGCCGAACGACCGAGCGCAGCGAGTCAGTGAGCGAGGAAGCGGAAG
AGCGCCCAATACGCAAACCGCCTCTCCCCGCGCGTTGGCCGATTCATTAATGCAGCTGGCACGACAGGTT
TCCCGACTGGAAAGCGGGCAGTGAGCGCAACGCAATTAATGTGAGTTAGCTCACTCATTAGGCACCCCAG
GCTTTACACTTTATGCTTCCGGCTCGTATGTTGTGTGGAATTGTGAGCGGATAACAATTTCACACAGGAA
ACAGCTATGACCATGATTACGCCAAGCTCGGCGCGCCATTGGGATCCAATCCTGCAGGCAGCTGCGCGCT
CGCTCGCTCACTGAGGCCGCCCGGGCAAAGCCCGGGCGTCGGGCGACCTTTGGTCGCCCGGCCTCAGTGA
GCGAGCGAGCGCGCAGAGAGGGAGTGGCCAACTCCATCACTAGGGGTTCCTGGAGCTCCGGTTACCGGCC
GCTTTAAAAAACCTCCCACATCTCCCCCTGAACCTGAAACATAAAATGAATGCAATTGTTGTTGTTAACT
TGTTTATTGCAGCTTATAATGGTTACAAATAAAGCAATAGCATCACAAATTTCACAAATAAAGCTAGATG
GTTACAAATAAAGCAATAGCATCACAAATTTCACAAATAAACACCACGGAATTGTCAGTGCCCAACAGCC
GAGCCCCTGTCCAGCAGCGGGCAAGGCAGGCGGCGATGAGTTCCGCCGTGGCAAGAACTAACCAGGATTT
ATACAAGGAGGAGAAAATGAAAGCCATACGGGAAGCAATAGCATGATACAAAGGCATTAAAGCAGCGTAT
CCACATAGCGTAAAAGGAGCAACATAGTTAAGAATACCAGTCAATCTTTCACAAATTTTGTAATCCAGAG
GTTGATTATCTCGGGCATCGAATATCGAATCGGCTAAGCTCTAGAAAGCTTCGTACGGAAGTTACTATTC
CGAAGTTCCTATTCTCTAGAAAGTATAGGAACTTCGTGTCGATGGTGATGCTTGGCAATTCGGGTCGATG
GTGAAGCATTGGTCTTCCTATTTTGATGAAGTTCCTATTCTTCAAAAGGTATAGGAACTTCCTCGAGACC
GGTACTAGTGCCACCATGGTGAGCAAGGGCGAGGAGCTGTTCACCGGGGTGGTGCCCATCCTGGTCGAGC
TGGACGGCGACGTAAACGGCCACAAGTTCAGCGTGTCCGGCGAGGGCGAGGGCGATGCCACCTACGGCAA
GCTGACCCTGAAGTTCATCTGCACCACCGGCAAGCTGCCCGTGCCCTGGCCCACCCTCGTGACCACCCTG
ACCTACGGCGTGCAGTGCTTCAGCCGCTACCCCGACCACATGAAGCAGCACGACTTCTTCAAGTCCGCCA
TGCCCGAAGGCTACGTCCAGGAGCGCACCATCTTCTTCAAGGACGACGGCAACTACAAGACCCGCGCCGA
GGTGAAGTTCGAGGGCGACACCCTGGTGAACCGCATCGAGCTGAAGGGCATCGACTTCAAGGAGGACGGC
AACATCCTGGGGCACAAGCTGGAGTACAACTACAACAGCCACAACGTCTATATCATGGCCGACAAGCAGA
AGAACGGCATCAAGGTGAACTTCAAGATCCGCCACAACATCGAGGACGGCAGCGTGCAGCTCGCCGACCA
CTACCAGCAGAACACCCCCATCGGCGACGGCCCCGTGCTGCTGCCCGACAACCACTACCTGAGCACCCAG
TCCGCCCTGAGCAAAGACCCCAACGAGAAGCGCGATCACATGGTCCTGCTGGAGTTCGTGACCGCCGCCG
GGATCACTCTCGGCATGGACGAGCTGTACAAGTAAGCATGCATGAATTCATAACTTCGTATAATGTATGC
TATACGAAGTTATTTTCTTTCTTTGCGCGTCCTGGATTCGCGGAAACGCGTACATCCAGCTGACGAGTCC
CAAATAGGACGAAACGCGCTTTTCTTTTTGTTTTTATAACTTCGTATAATGTATGCTATACGAAGTTATC
TTAAGGTCGACGAAGTTCCTATACTTTCTAGAGAATAGGAACTTCGGAATAGGAACTTCGTGTCGATGGT
GATGCTTGGCAATTCGGGTCGATGGTGAAGCATTGGTCTTCCTATTTTGATGAAGTTCCTATACCTTTTG
AAGAATAGGAACTTCGCTAGCGGTACCGATCTGTAACGGCGCAGAACAGAAAACGAAACAAAGACGTAGA
GTTGAGCAAGCAGGGTCAGGCAAAGCGTGGAGAGCCGGCTGAGTCTAGGTAGGCTCCAAGGGAGCGCCGG
ACAAAGGCCCGGTCTCGACCTGAGCTTTAAACTTACCTAGACGGCGGACGCAGTTCAGGAGGCACCACAG
GCGGGAGGCGGCAGAACGCGACTCAACCGGCGTGGATGGCGGCCTCAGGTAGGGCGGCGGGCGCGTGAAG
GAGAGATGCGAGCCCCTCGAAGCTTCAGCTGTGTTCTGGCGGCAAACCCGTTGCGAAAAAGAACGTTCAC
GGCGACTACTGCACTTATATACGGTTCTCCCCCACCCTCGGGAAAAAGGCGGAGCCAGTACACGACATCA
CTTTCCCAGTTTACCCCGCGCCACCTTCTCTAGGCACCCGTTCAATTGCCGACCCCTCCCCCCAACTTCT
CGGGGACTGTGGGCGATGTGCGCTCTGCCCGCGATCGCGGGCCCGTGCAGCATCTGCGGCCGCAGGAACC
CCTAGTGATGGAGTTGGCCACTCCCTCTCTGCGCGCTCGCTCGCTCACTGAGGCCGGGCGACCAAAGGTC
GCCCGACGCCCGGGCGGCCTCAGTGAGCGAGCGAGCGCGCAGCTGCCTGCAGGATTGGATCCCAATACGC
GTCAATTCACTGGCCGTCGTTTTACAACGTCGTGACTGGGAAAACCCTGGCGTTACCCAACTTAATCGCC
TTGCAGCACATCCCCCTTTCGCCAGCTGGCGTAATAGCGAAGAGGCCCGCACCGATCGCCCTTCCCAACA
GTTGCGCAGCCTGAATGGCGAATGGCGCCTGATGCGGTATTTTCTCCTTACGCATCTGTGCGGTATTTCA
CACCGCATATGGTGCACTCTCAGTACAATCTGCTCTGATGCCGCATAGTTAAGCCAGCCCCGACACCCGC
CAACACCCGCTGACGCGCCCTGACGGGCTTGTCTGCTCCCGGCATCCGCTTACAGACAAGCTGTGACAGT
CTCCGGGAGCTGCATGTGTCAGAGGTTTTCACCGTCATCACCGAAACGCGCGAGACAAAAGGGCCTCGTG
ATACGCCTATTTTTATAGGTTAATGTCATGATAATAATGGTTTCTTAGACGTCAGGTGGCACTTTTCGGG
GAAATGTGCGCGGAACCCCTATTTGTTTATTTTTCTAAATACATTCAAATATGTATCCGCTCATGAGACA
ATAACCCTGATAAATGCTTCAATAATATTGAAAAAGGAAGAGTATGAGTATTCAACATTTCCGTGTCGCC
CTTATTCCCTTTTTTGCGGCATTTTGCCTTCCTGTTTTTGCTCACCCAGAAACGCTGGTGAAAGTAAAAG
ATGCTGAAGATCAGTTGGGTGCAC
